>Addgene plasmid #63279 | pFusX1-61 | depositor partial sequence | sequence record 105076 | pFusX1_TTA
AGTCTTAAGCGTCTCCCCCTGAACCTGACCCCGGACCAAGTGGTGGCTATCGCCAGCAACGGTGGCGGCA
AGCAAGCGCTCGAAACGGTGCAGCGGCTGTTGCCGGTGCTGTGCCAGGACCATGGCCTGACCCCGGACCA
AGTGGTGGCTATCGCCAGCAACGGTGGCGGCAAGCAAGCGCTCGAAACGGTGCAGCGGCTGTTGCCGGTG
CTGTGCCAGGACCATGGCCTGACCCCGGACCAAGTGGTGGCTATCGCCAGCAACATTGGCGGCAAGCAAG
CGCTCGAAACGGTGCAGCGGCTGTTGCCGGTGCTGTGCCAGGACCATGGCCTGACGAGACGTC
