>Addgene plasmid #63279 | pFusX1-61 | depositor partial sequence | sequence record 105077 | FusX1
CGTCTCCCCCTGACCCCGGACCAAGTGGTGGCTATCGAGACCGGCGCCGCTACGGGCGCGTCCCATTCGC
CATTCAGGCTGCGCAACTGTTGGGAAGGGCGATCGGTGCGGGCTCTTCGCTATTACGCCAGCTGGCGAAA
GGGGGATGTGCTGCAAGGCGATTAAGTTGGGAACGCCAGGGTTTTCCCAGTCACGACGTTGTAAAACGAC
GGCCAGTGAGCGCGCGTAATCGACTCACTATAGGGCGAATTGGGTACCGGGCCCCCCCTCGAGGTCCTCC
AGCTTTTGTTCCCTTTAGTGAGGGTTAATTGCGCGCTTGGCGTAATCATGGTCATAGCTGTTTCCTGTGT
GAAATTGTTATCCGCTCACAATTCCACACAACATACGAGCCGGAAGCATAAAGTGTAAAGCCTGGGGTGC
CTAATGAGTGAGCTAACTCACATTAATTGCGTTGCGCTCACTGCCCGCTTTCCACCGGTGGTCTCTGGCG
GCAAGCAAGCGCTCGAAACGGTGCAGCGGCTGTTGCCGGTGCTGTGCCAGGACCATGGCCTGACGAGACG
TCTAGACCAGCCAGGACAGAAATGCCTCGACTTCGCTGCTACCCAAGGTTGCCGGGTGACGCACACCGTG
GAAACGGATGAAGGCACGAACCCAGTGGACATAAGCCTGTTCGGTTCGTAAGCTGTAATGCAAGTAGCGT
ATGCGCTCACGCAACTGGTCCAGAACCTTGACCGAACGCAGCGGTGGTAACGGCGCAGTGGCGGTTTTCA
TGGCTTGTTATGACTGTTTTTTTGGGGTACAGTCTATGCCTCGGGCATCCAAGCAGCAAGCGCGTTACGC
CGTGGGTCGATGTTTGATGTTATGGAGCAGCAACGATGTTACGCAGCAGGGCAGTCGCCCTAAAACAAAG
TTAAACATTATGAGGGAAGCGGTGATCGCCGAAGTATCGACTCAACTATCAGAGGTAGTTGGCGTCATCG
AGCGCCATCTCGAACCGACGTTGCTGGCCGTACATTTGTACGGCTCCGCAGTGGATGGCGGCCTGAAGCC
ACACAGTGATATTGATTTGCTGGTTACGGTGACCGTAAGGCTTGATGAAACAACGCGGCGAGCTTTGATC
AACGACCTTTTGGAAACTTCGGCTTCCCCTGGAGAGAGCGAGATTCTCCGCGCTGTAGAAGTCACCATTG
TTGTGCACGACGACATCATTCCGTGGCGTTATCCAGCTAAGCGCGAACTGCAATTTGGAGAATGGCAGCG
CAATGACATTCTTGCAGGTATCTTCGAGCCAGCCACGATCGACATTGATCTGGCTATCTTGCTGACAAAA
GCAAGAGAACATAGCGTTGCCTTGGTAGGTCCAGCGGCGGAGGAACTCTTTGATCCGGTTCCTGAACAGG
ATCTATTTGAGGCGCTAAATGAAACCTTAACGCTATGGAACTCGCCGCCCGACTGGGCTGGCGATGAGCG
AAATGTAGTGCTTACGTTGTCCCGCATTTGGTACAGCGCAGTAACCGGCAAAATCGCGCCGAAGGATGTC
GCTGCCGACTGGGCAATGGAGCGCCTGCCGGCCCAGTATCAGCCCGTCATACTTGAAGCTAGACAGGCTT
ATCTTGGACAAGAAGAAGATCGCTTGGCCTCGCGCGCAGATCAGTTGGAAGAATTTGTCCACTACGTGAA
AGGCGAGATCACCAAGGTAGTCGGCAAATAACCCTCGAGCCACCCATGACCAAAATCCCTTAACGTGAGT
TACGCGTCGTTCCACTGAGCGTCAGACCCCGTAGAAAAGATCAAAGGATCTTCTTGAGATCCTTTTTTTC
TGCGCGTAATCTGCTGCTTGCAAACAAAAAAACCACCGCTACCAGCGGTGGTTTGTTTGCCGGATCAAGA
GCTACCAACTCTTTTTCCGAAGGTAACTGGCTTCAGCAGAGCGCAGATACCAAATACTGTCCTTCTAGTG
TAGCCGTAGTTAGGCCACCACTTCAAGAACTCTGTAGCACCGCCTACATACCTCGCTCTGCTAATCCTGT
TACCAGTGGCTGCTGCCAGTGGCGATAAGTCGTGTCTTACCGGGTTGGACTCAAGACGATAGTTACCGGA
TAAGGCGCAGCGGTCGGGCTGAACGGGGGGTTCGTGCACACAGCCCAGCTTGGAGCGAACGACCTACACC
GAACTGAGATACCTACAGCGTGAGCATTGAGAAAGCGCCACGCTTCCCGAAGGGAGAAAGGCGGACAGGT
ATCCGGTAAGCGGCAGGGTCGGAACAGGAGAGCGCACGAGGGAGCTTCCAGGGGGAAACGCCTGGTATCT
TTATAGTCCTGTCGGGTTTCGCCACCTCTGACTTGAGCGTCGATTTTTGTGATGCTCGTCAGGGGGGCGG
AGCCTATGGAAAAACGCCAGCAACGCGGCCTTTTTACGGTTCCTGGCCTTTTGCTGGCCTTTTGCTCACA
TGTTCTTTCCTGCGTTATCCCCTGATTCTGTGGATAACCGTATTACCGCCTTTGAGTGAGCTGATACCGC
TCGCCGCAGCCGAACGACCGAGCGCAGCGAGTCAGTGAGCGAGGAAGCGGAAGAGCGCCCAATACGCAAA
CCGCCTCTCCCCGCGCGTTGGCCGATTCATTAATGCAGCTGGCACGACAGGTTTCCCGACTGGAAAGCGG
GCAGTGAGCGCAACGCAATTAATACGCGTACCGCTAGCCAGGAAGAGTTTGTAGAAACGCAAAAAGGCCA
TCCGTCAGGATGGCCTTCTGCTTAGTTTGATGCCTGGCAGTTTATGGCGGGCGTCCTGCCCGCCACCCTC
CGGGCCGTTGCTTCACAACGTTCAAATCCGCTCCCGGCGGATTTGTCCTACTCAGGAGAGCGTTCACCGA
CAAACAACAGATAAAACGAAAGGCCCAGTCTTCCGACTGAGCCTTTCGTTTTATTTGATGCCTGGCAGTT
CCCTACTCTCGCGTTAACGCTAGCATGGATGTTTTCCCAGTCACGACGTTGTAAAACGACGGCCAGTCTT
AAG
