>Addgene plasmid #63279 | pFusX1-61 | addgene partial sequence | sequence record 111195 | pCR8_R1 5'-cgaaccgaacaggcttatgt-3'
CGTCACCCGGCAACCTTGGGTAGCAGCGAAGTCGAGGCATTTCTGTCCTGGCTGGTCTAGACGTCTCGTC
AGGCCATGGTCCTGGCACAGCACCGGCAACAGCCGCTGCACCGTTTCGAGCGCTTGCTTGCCGCCAATGT
TGCTGGCGATAGCCACCACTTGGTCCGGGGTCAGGCCATGGTCCTGGCACAGCACCGGCAACAGCCGCTG
CACCGTTTCGAGCGCTTGCTTGCCGCCACCGTTGCTGGCGATAGCCACCACTTGGTCCGGGGTCAGGCCA
TGGTCCTGGCACAGCACCGGCAACAGCCGCTGCACCGTTTCGAGCGCTTGCTTGCCGCCACCGTTGCTGG
CGATAGCCACCACTTGGTCCGGGGTCAGGTTCAGGGGGAGACGCTTAAGACTGGCCGTCGTTTTACAACG
TCGTGACTGGGAAAACATCCATGCTAGCGTTAACGCGAGAGTAGGGAACTGCCAGGCATCAAATAAAACG
AAAGGCTCAGTCGGAAGACTGGGCCTTTCGTTTTATCTGTTGTTTGTCGGTGAACGCTCTCCTGAGTAGG
ACAAATCCGCCGGGAGCGGATTTGAACGTTGTGAAGCAACGGCCCGGAAGGGTGGCGGGCAGGACGCCCG
CCATAA
