[The description below was written by a language model from this plasmid's Addgene catalogue record.]
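Description:
pFusX1-61 is a bacterial library plasmid from the FusX system, a one-step method for assembling TALE repeat arrays for TALEN construction. It is built on the FusX1 backbone (about 3 kb without insert), is maintained at high copy number in standard E. coli cloning strains, and is selected with spectinomycin. The record does not name the origin of replication or give a feature table, so the detailed backbone architecture cannot be described beyond these catalogue fields. The listed sequencing primers carry pCR8-type names, suggesting priming sites of that kind flank the insert.

The payload is a synthetic, pre-assembled trimer of TALE repeat units carrying the repeat variable diresidues NG, NG and NI, also recorded as X1_TTA. Under the standard TALE code, NG recognises thymine and NI recognises adenine, so this module specifies the DNA triplet T-T-A. As an X1 member of the library, it supplies RVD positions 1 to 3 of the final array, meaning it encodes the first three bases of the target half-site. The trimer was cloned into the backbone through BsaI sites that were destroyed in the process, consistent with Golden Gate-style construction using type IIS enzymes that cut outside their recognition sequences and leave defined overhangs. No mutations are recorded.

In use, this plasmid is one of a set of trimer modules covering the possible RVD combinations at each position block. A user picks the module matching the desired sequence for each block and combines them in a single reaction to build a full-length TALE DNA-binding domain in a receiving vector. The plasmid carries no promoter or expression context of its own according to the record and serves purely as an assembly component for genome-editing reagents.
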