Addgene plasmid #63279: pFusX1-61
Purpose: Encodes RVD positions 1-3 in TALEN assembly
Depositing lab: Stephen Ekker. Depositing organization: Mayo Foundation for Medical Education and Research. Publication: FusX: A rapid one-step TALE assembly system for genome science. Ma AC, McNulty MS, Tanya PL, Jarryd CM, Martinez-Galvez G, Argue DP, Lee HB, Urban MD, Bullard CE, Blackburn PR, Man TK, Clark KJ, Ekker SC. Hum Gene Ther. 2016 Jun;27(6):451-63. doi: 10.1089/hum.2015.172 PubMed 26854857.
Backbone
  Vector backbone: FusX1
  Backbone size w/o insert (bp): 3013
  Vector type: TALEN
Growth in bacteria
  Bacterial resistance: Spectinomycin, 50 μg/mL
  Growth temperature: 37°C
  Growth strain: DH5alpha
  Copy number: High Copy
Gene/Insert
  Gene/Insert name: NG NG NI (alt name: X1_TTA)
  Species: Synthetic
  Mutation: none
  Cloning method: Restriction Enzyme; 5′ cloning site BsaI (destroyed during cloning); 3′ cloning site BsaI (destroyed during cloning)
  Sequencing primers: 5′ pCR8_F1; 3′ pCR8_R1
Terms and licenses: Academic/Nonprofit Terms; Industry Terms: Not Available to Industry
How to cite: pFusX1-61 was a gift from Stephen Ekker (Addgene plasmid # 63279 ; http://n2t.net/addgene:63279 ; RRID:Addgene_63279)
